>Addgene plasmid #105159 | pFA6a-GBP-hphMX6 | addgene full sequence | sequence record 203262 | Addgene NGS Result
ACATACGATTTAGGTGACACTATAGAACGCGGCCGCCAGCTGAAGCTTCGTACGCTGCAGGTCGACGGAT
CCCCGGGTTAATTAACATGGCCGATGTGCAGCTGGTGGAGTCTGGGGGAGCCTTGGTGCAGCCGGGGGGG
TCTCTGAGACTCTCCTGTGCAGCCTCTGGATTCCCCGTCAATCGCTATAGTATGAGGTGGTACCGCCAGG
CTCCAGGGAAGGAGCGCGAGTGGGTCGCGGGTATGAGTAGTGCTGGTGATCGTTCAAGTTATGAAGACTC
CGTGAAGGGCCGATTCACCATCTCCAGAGACGACGCCAGGAATACGGTGTATCTGCAAATGAACAGCCTG
AAACCTGAGGACACGGCCGTGTATTACTGTAATGTCAATGTGGGCTTTGAGTACTGGGGCCAGGGGACCC
AGGTCACCGTCTCCTCATAAGGCGCGCCACTTCTAAATAAGCGAATTTCTTATGATTTATGATTTTTATT
ATTAAATAAGTTATAAAAAAAATAAGTGTATACAAATTTTAAAGTGACTCTTAGGTTTTAAAACGAAAAT
TCTTATTCTTGAGTAACTCTTTCCTGTAGGTCAGGTTGCTTTCTCAGGTATAGTATGAGGTCGCTCTTAT
TGACCACACCTCTACCGGCAGATCCGCTAGGGATAACAGGGTAATATAGATCTGTTTAGCTTGCCTCGTC
CCCGCCGGGTCACCCGGCCAGCGACATGGAGGCCCAGAATACCCTCCTTGACAGTCTTGACGTGCGCAGC
TCAGGGGCATGATGTGACTGTCGCCCGTACATTTAGCCCATACATCCCCATGTATAATCATTTGCATCCA
TACATTTTGATGGCCGCACGGCGCGAAGCAAAAATTACGGCTCCTCGCTGCGGACCTGCGAGCAGGGAAA
CGCTCCCCTCACAGACGCGTTGAATTGTCCCCACGCCGCGCCCCTGTAGAGAAATATAAAAGGTTAGGAT
TTGCCACTGAGGTTCTTCTTTCATATACTTCCTTTTAAAATCTTGCTAGGATACAGTTCTCACATCACAT
CCGAACATAAACAACCATGGGTAAAAAGCCTGAACTCACCGCGACGTCTGTCGAGAAGTTTCTGATCGAA
AAGTTCGACAGCGTCTCCGACCTGATGCAGCTCTCGGAGGGCGAAGAATCTCGTGCTTTCAGCTTCGATG
TAGGAGGGCGTGGATATGTCCTGCGGGTAAATAGCTGCGCCGATGGTTTCTACAAAGATCGTTATGTTTA
TCGGCACTTTGCATCGGCCGCGCTCCCGATTCCGGAAGTGCTTGACATTGGGGAATTCAGCGAGAGCCTG
ACCTATTGCATCTCCCGCCGTGCACAGGGTGTCACGTTGCAAGACCTGCCTGAAACCGAACTGCCCGCTG
TTCTGCAGCCGGTCGCGGAGGCCATGGATGCGATCGCTGCGGCCGATCTTAGCCAGACGAGCGGGTTCGG
CCCATTCGGACCGCAAGGAATCGGTCAATACACTACATGGCGTGATTTCATATGCGCGATTGCTGATCCC
CATGTGTATCACTGGCAAACTGTGATGGACGACACCGTCAGTGCGTCCGTCGCGCAGGCTCTCGATGAGC
TGATGCTTTGGGCCGAGGACTGCCCCGAAGTCCGGCACCTCATGCACGCGGATTTCGGCTCCAACAATGT
CCTGACGGACAATGGCCGCATAACAGCGGTCATTGACTGGAGCGAGGCGATGTTCGGGGATTCCCAATAC
GAGGTCGCCAACATCTTCTTCTGGAGGCCGTGGTTGGCTTGTATGGAGCAGCAGACGCGCTACTTCGAGC
GGAGGCATCCGGAGCTTGCAGGATCGCCGCGGCTCCGGGCGTATATGCTCCGCATTGGTCTTGACCAACT
CTATCAGAGCTTGGTTGACGGCAATTTCGATGATGCAGCTTGGGCGCAGGGTCGATGCGACGCAATCGTC
CGATCCGGAGCCGGGACTGTCGGGCGTACACAAATCGCCCGCAGAAGCGCGGCCGTCTGGACCGATGGCT
GTGTAGAAGTACTCGCCGATAGTGGAAACCGACGCCCCAGCACTCGTCCGAGGGCAAAGGAATAATCAGT
ACTGACAATAAAAAGATTCTTGTTTTCAAGAACTTGTCATTTGTATAGTTTTTTTATATTGTAGTTGTTC
TATTTTAATCAAATGTTAGCGTGATTTATATTTTTTTTCGCCTCGACATCATCTGCCCAGATGCGAAGTT
AAGTGCGCAGAAAGTAATATCATGCGTCAATCGTATGTGAATGCTGGTCGCTATACTGCTGTCGATTCGA
TACTAACGCCGCCATCCAGTGTTTAAACGAGCTCGAATTCATCGATGATATCAGATCCACTAGTGGCCTA
TGCGGCCGCGGATCTGCCGGTCTCCCTATAGTGAGTCGTATTAATTTCGATAAGCCAGGTTAACCTGCAT
TAATGAATCGGCCAACGCGCGGGGAGAGGCGGTTTGCGTATTGGGCGCTCTTCCGCTTCCTCGCTCACTG
ACTCGCTGCGCTCGGTCGTTCGGCTGCGGCGAGCGGTATCAGCTCACTCAAAGGCGGTAATACGGTTATC
CACAGAATCAGGGGATAACGCAGGAAAGAACATGTGAGCAAAAGGCCAGCAAAAGGCCAGGAACCGTAAA
AAGGCCGCGTTGCTGGCGTTTTTCCATAGGCTCCGCCCCCCTGACGAGCATCACAAAAATCGACGCTCAA
GTCAGAGGTGGCGAAACCCGACAGGACTATAAAGATACCAGGCGTTTCCCCCTGGAAGCTCCCTCGTGCG
CTCTCCTGTTCCGACCCTGCCGCTTACCGGATACCTGTCCGCCTTTCTCCCTTCGGGAAGCGTGGCGCTT
TCTCATAGCTCACGCTGTAGGTATCTCAGTTCGGTGTAGGTCGTTCGCTCCAAGCTGGGCTGTGTGCACG
AACCCCCCGTTCAGCCCGACCGCTGCGCCTTATCCGGTAACTATCGTCTTGAGTCCAACCCGGTAAGACA
CGACTTATCGCCACTGGCAGCAGCCACTGGTAACAGGATTAGCAGAGCGAGGTATGTAGGCGGTGCTACA
GAGTTCTTGAAGTGGTGGCCTAACTACGGCTACACTAGAAGAACAGTATTTGGTATCTGCGCTCTGCTGA
AGCCAGTTACCTTCGGAAAAAGAGTTGGTAGCTCTTGATCCGGCAAACAAACCACCGCTGGTAGCGGTGG
TTTTTTTGTTTGCAAGCAGCAGATTACGCGCAGAAAAAAAGGATCTCAAGAAGATCCTTTGATCTTTTCT
ACGGGGTCTGACGCTCAGTGGAACGAAAACTCACGTTAAGGGATTTTGGTCATGAGATTATCAAAAAGGA
TCTTCACCTAGATCCTTTTAAATTAAAAATGAAGTTTTAAATCAATCTAAAGTATATATGAGTAAACTTG
GTCTGACAGTTACCAATGCTTAATCAGTGAGGCACCTATCTCAGCGATCTGTCTATTTCGTTCATCCATA
GTTGCCTGACTCCCCGTCGTGTAGATAACTACGATACGGGAGGGCTTACCATCTGGCCCCAGTGCTGCAA
TGATACCGCGAGACCCACGCTCACCGGCTCCAGATTTATCAGCAATAAACCAGCCAGCCGGAAGGGCCGA
GCGCAGAAGTGGTCCTGCAACTTTATCCGCCTCCATCCAGTCTATTAATTGTTGCCGGGAAGCTAGAGTA
AGTAGTTCGCCAGTTAATAGTTTGCGCAACGTTGTTGCCATTGCTACAGGCATCGTGGTGTCACGCTCGT
CGTTTGGTATGGCTTCATTCAGCTCCGGTTCCCAACGATCAAGGCGAGTTACATGATCCCCCATGTTGTG
CAAAAAAGCGGTTAGCTCCTTCGGTCCTCCGATCGTTGTCAGAAGTAAGTTGGCCGCAGTGTTATCACTC
ATGGTTATGGCAGCACTGCATAATTCTCTTACTGTCATGCCATCCGTAAGATGCTTTTCTGTGACTGGTG
AGTACTCAACCAAGTCATTCTGAGAATAGTGTATGCGGCGACCGAGTTGCTCTTGCCCGGCGTCAATACG
GGATAATACCGCGCCACATAGCAGAACTTTAAAAGTGCTCATCATTGGAAAACGTTCTTCGGGGCGAAAA
CTCTCAAGGATCTTACCGCTGTTGAGATCCAGTTCGATGTAACCCACTCGTGCACCCAACTGATCTTCAG
CATCTTTTACTTTCACCAGCGTTTCTGGGTGAGCAAAAACAGGAAGGCAAAATGCCGCAAAAAAGGGAAT
AAGGGCGACACGGAAATGTTGAATACTCATACTCTTCCTTTTTCAATATTATTGAAGCATTTATCAGGGT
TATTGTCTCATGAGCGGATACATATTTGAATGTATTTAGAAAAATAAACAAATAGGGGTTCCGCGCACAT
TTCCCCGAAAAGTGCCACCTGACGTCTAAGAAACCATTATTATCATGACATTAACCTATAAAAATAGGCG
TATCACGAGGCCCTTTCGTCTCGCGCGTTTCGGTGATGACGGTGAAAACCTCTGACACATGCAGCTCCCG
GAGACGGTCACAGCTTGTCTGTAAGCGGATGCCGGGAGCAGACAAGCCCGTCAGGGCGCGTCAGCGGGTG
TTGGCGGGTGTCGGGGCTGGCTTAACTATGCGGCATCAGAGCAGATTGTACTGAGAGTGCACCATATGGA
CATATTGTCGTTAGAACGCGGCTACAATTAATACATAACCTTATGTATCATAC
Features (pLannotate 1.2.2; 12 found; start..end, strand, type, name):
      8..26      +  promoter       SP6 promoter: promoter for bacteriophage SP6 RNA polymerase
     96..437     +  CDS            GFP nanobody: GFP-binding fragment of a single-chain camelid antibody (Rothbauer et al., 2008)
    461..648     +  terminator     ADH1 terminator: S. cerevisiae ADH1; transcription terminator for the S. cerevisiae alcohol dehydrogenase 1 (ADH1) gene
    723..2298    +  gene           hphMX6: yeast selectable marker conferring hygromycin resistance
   2101..2298    +  terminator     TEF terminator: Ashbya gossypii TEF terminator
   2405..2423    -  promoter       T7 promoter: promoter for bacteriophage T7 RNA polymerase
   2445..2498    -  CDS            lacI (fragment): lac repressor; lacI; The lac repressor binds to the lac operator to inhibit transcription in E. coli. This inhibition can be relieved by adding lactose or isopropyl-β-D-thiogalactopyranoside (IPTG).
   2681..3269    -  rep_origin     ori: high-copy-number ColE1/pMB1/pBR322/pUC origin of replication
   3440..4300    -  CDS            AmpR: β-lactamase; bla; confers resistance to ampicillin, carbenicillin, and related antibiotics
   4301..4405    -  promoter       AmpR promoter: bla
   4500..4535    +  CDS            rop (fragment): Rop protein, which maintains plasmids at low copy number; rop
   4637..4688    +  misc_feature   bom (fragment): basis of mobility region from pBR322
