[The description below was written by a language model from this plasmid's Addgene catalogue record and pLannotate feature annotations shown in this document.]
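Description:
pFA6a-GBP-hphMX6 is a yeast gene-targeting template plasmid built on the pFA6a backbone, a family of vectors used as PCR templates for chromosomal tagging rather than as self-replicating yeast plasmids. Consistent with this, the annotated sequence (about 4.7 kb) contains no yeast origin of replication or centromere. It is propagated in E. coli through a high-copy ColE1/pUC-type origin and selected with ampicillin via the β-lactamase gene and its native promoter. Short remnants of lacI, rop and the pBR322 bom region are backbone leftovers with no evident functional role, and SP6 and T7 promoters flank the tagging module.

The payload is a two-part cassette. The first part is the coding sequence for GBP, the GFP-binding protein, a camelid single-domain antibody fragment (nanobody) that binds GFP. It lies between preserved PacI and AscI sites and is followed by the S. cerevisiae ADH1 terminator. No promoter is annotated upstream of GBP, which fits the design logic of such modules: the tag is meant to be fused in frame to the 3′ end of a chromosomal gene, so that the fusion is expressed from the native promoter and terminated by the ADH1 element. The second part is the hphMX6 marker, which confers hygromycin resistance in yeast and ends in the Ashbya gossypii TEF terminator.

In typical use, the GBP–terminator–hphMX6 unit would be amplified with primers carrying homology to a target locus and integrated by homologous recombination, with hygromycin selecting for integrants. The resulting GBP-tagged protein can recruit or tether GFP-fused partners in vivo. The associated publication concerns fission yeast cytokinesis, suggesting use in that organism, although the record does not name a specific host species.
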