Addgene plasmid #105159: pFA6a-GBP-hphMX6
Purpose: Yeast gene targeting
Depositing lab: Jian-Qiu Wu. Depositing organization: Ohio State University. Publication: Regulation of Rho-GEF Rgf3 by the arrestin Art1 in fission yeast cytokinesis. Davidson R, Laporte D, Wu JQ. Mol Biol Cell. 2015 Feb 1;26(3):453-66. doi: 10.1091/mbc.E14-07-1252. Epub 2014 Dec 3. PubMed 25473118.
Backbone
  Vector backbone: pFA6a
  Backbone size w/o insert (bp): 4170
  Vector type: Bacterial Expression, Yeast Expression
  Selectable markers: Hygromycin
Growth in bacteria
  Bacterial resistance: Ampicillin, 100 μg/mL
  Growth temperature: 37°C
  Growth strain: DH5alpha
  Copy number: High Copy
Gene/Insert
  Gene/Insert name: GBP-hphMX6 (alt name: GFP binding protein)
  Tag / fusion protein: GBP (C terminal on insert)
  Cloning method: Restriction Enzyme; 5′ cloning site PacI (not destroyed); 3′ cloning site AscI (not destroyed)
Terms and licenses: Academic/Nonprofit Terms; Industry Terms: Not Available to Industry
Depositor comments: The sizes of backbone and inserts are approximate, and do not include the selectable marker.
How to cite: pFA6a-GBP-hphMX6 was a gift from Jian-Qiu Wu (Addgene plasmid # 105159 ; http://n2t.net/addgene:105159 ; RRID:Addgene_105159)
